>Addgene plasmid #127512 | INCTbiosyn-pUB-HspINT2 | addgene full sequence | sequence record 250791 | Addgene NGS Result
TAGGGGTTCCGCGCACATTTCCCCGAAAAGTGCCACCTGGGTCGACATTGATTATTGACTAGTAACCCGT
GTCGGCTCCAGATCTGGCCTCCGCGCCGGGTTTTGGCGCCTCCCGCGGGCGCCCCCCTCCTCACGGCGAG
CGCTGCCACGTCAGACGAAGGGCGCAGCGAGCGTCCTGATCCTTCCGCCCGGACGCTCAGGACAGCGGCC
CGCTGCTCATAAGACTCGGCCTTAGAACCCCAGTATCAGCAGAAGGACATTTTAGGACGGGACTTGGGTG
ACTCTAGGGCACTGGTTTTCTTTCCAGAGAGCGGAACAGGCGAGGAAAAGTAGTCCCTTCTCGGCGATTC
TGCGGAGGGATCTCCGTGGGGCGGTGAACGCCGATGATTATATAAGGACGCGCCGGGTGTGGCACAGCTA
GTTCCGTCGCAGCCGGGATTTGGGTCGCGGTTCTTGTTTGTGGATCGCTGTGATCGTCACTTGGTGAGTA
GCGGGCTGCTGGGCTGGCCGGGGCTTTCGTGGCCGCCGGGCCGCTCGGTGGGACGGAAGCGTGTGGAGAG
ACCGCCAAGGGCTGTAGTCTGGGTCCGCGAGCAAGGTTGCCCTGAACTGGGGGTTGGGGGGAGCGCAGCA
AAATGGCGGCTGTTCCCGAGTCTTGAATGGAAGACGCTTGTGAGGCGGGCTGTGAGGTCGTTGAAACAAG
GTGGGGGGCATGGTGGGCGGCAAGAACCCAAGGTCTTGAGGCCTTCGCTAATGCGGGAAAGCTCTTATTC
GGGTGAGATGGGCTGGGGCACCATCTGGGGACCCTGACGTGAAGTTTGTCACTGACTGGAGAACTCGGTT
TGTCGTCTGTTGCGGGGGCGGCAGTTATGGCGGTGCCGTTGGGCAGTGCACCCGTACCTTTGGGAGCGCG
CGCCCTCGTCGTGTCGTGACGTCACCCGTTCTGTTGGCTTATAATGCAGGGTGGGGCCACCTGCCGGTAG
GTGTGCGGTAGGCTTTTCTCCGTCGCAGGACGCAGGGTTCGGGCCTAGGGTAGGCTCTCCTGAATCGACA
GGCGCCGGACCTCTGGTGAGGGGAGGGATAAGTGAGGCGTCAGTTTCTTTGGTCGGTTTTATGTACCTAT
CTTCTTAAGTAGCTGAAGCTCCGGTTTTGAACTATGCGCTCGGGGTTGGCGAGTGTGTTTTGTGAAGTTT
TTTAGGCACCTTTTGAAATGTAATCATTTGGGTCAATATGTAATTTTCAGTGTTAGACTAGTAAATTGTC
CGCTAAATTCTGGCCGTTTTTGGCTTTTTTGTTAGACGAAGCTTGGGCTGCAGGTCGAGCTCAAGCTTCG
AATTCATGCCCATCGCCCCGGAGTTCCTGAGTTTGGCCTATCCGGGACAAGAGTTTCCTGCTTATCTCTA
CGGGAGGGCTTCCAGGGATCCGAAGAGAAAAGGTCGAAGCGTCCAAAGCCAATTGGACGAAGGGAGGGCA
ACCTGTCTTGATGCTGGATGGCCTATTGCTGGGGAATTTAAAGATGTAGACAGATCAGCATCTGCCTATG
CTAGGAGGACGCGAGATGAATTTGAAGAGATGATCGCAGGAATCCAGGCGGGGGAGTGCCGGATTCTTGT
GGCTTTCGAAGCGTCTCGATATTACAGAGATTTGGAGGCCTATGTTCGGCTTCGGCGAGTCTGCCGGGAA
GCAGGCGTTCTTCTTTGCTATAACGGTCAGGTGTACGATCTTAGTAAGAGTGCAGATAGAAAGGCGACGG
CTCAGGATGCGGTGAACGCAGAAGGCGAAGCCGACGATATAAGAGAAAGAAACCTCCGCACCACCAGACT
TAATGCCAAGCGAGGGGGAGCTCATGGGCCTGTCCCAGATGGATATAAGAGACGATATGATCCAGATTCC
GGAGATCTTGTCGACCAAATCCCGCACCCCGACAGAGCCGGTTTGATAACTGAGATTTTTAGGCGGGCAG
CGGCGGCCGAGCCACTGGCCGCTATCTGCCGAGATCTCAATGAGAGGGGCGAAACTACCCACCGAGGCAA
AGCATGGCAGAGGCACCACCTGCATGCGATCCTTCGCAATCCAGCTTATATCGGTCATAGAAGACATCTC
GGTGTTGACACAGGTAAAGGAATGTGGGCACCTATTTGCGATGATGAGGACTTTGCGGAAACCTTTCAGG
CTGTCCAGGAAATCCTCAGTCTTCCAGGGAGACAGTTGAGCCCGGGCCCTGAAGCGCAACATTTGCAGAC
AGGGATCGCACTTTGCGGAGAACACCCGGACGAACCGCCGCTTAGGAGTGTGACTGTTCGAGGCCGCACA
AATTACAATTGTTCCACAAGATACGATGTGGCGATGCGAGAAGACCGCATGGATGCGTTCGTCGAGGAGT
CCGTCATCACGTGGCTGGCCTCCGACGAAGCAGTTGCAGCTTTTGAAGATAATACTGACGATGAACGGAC
AAGAAAAGCGAGGATCAGACTCAAAGTTCTTGAAGAGCAGCTCGAGGCTGCACAAAAACAGGCTAGAACA
CTCCGCCCGGACGGAATGGGCATGCTCCTTAGTATAGATTCCTTGGCCGGCTTGGAAGCCGAACTTACTC
CACAGATAGACAAGGCGAGGCAGGAGAGTCGGTCTTTGCACGTACCCGCTCTCTTGAGAGACCTGTTGGG
CAAACCGCGAGCTGATGTTGACCGCGCATGGAACGAAGCACTCACGTTGCCCCAGCGCCGAATGATACTG
CGCATGGTTGTCACTATCCGCCTCTTCAAAGCAGGATCTCGAGGTGTACGGGCGATAGAGCCAGGTCGAA
TTACCTTGAGTTATGTTGGAGAACCAGGATTTAAGCCCGTGGGCGGAAATCGAGCAAAACAGTAAGCGGC
CGCACTCCTCAGGTGCAGGCTGCCTATCAGAAGGTGGTGGCTGGTGTGGCCAATGCCCTGGCTCACAAAT
ACCACTGAGATCTTTTTCCCTCTGCCAAAAATTATGGGGACATCATGAAGCCCCTTGAGCATCTGACTTC
TGGCTAATAAAGGAAATTTATTTTCATTGCAATAGTGTGTTGGAATTTTTTGTGTCTCTCACTCGGAAGG
ACATATGGGAGGGCAAATCATTTAAAACATCAGAATGAGTATTTGGTTTAGAGTTTGGCAACATATGCCC
ATATGCTGGCTGCCATGAACAAAGGTTGGCTATAAAGAGGTCATCAGTATATGAAACAGCCCCCTGCTGT
CCATTCCTTATTCCATAGAAAAGCCTTGACTTGAGGTTAGATTTTTTTTATATTTTGTTTTGTGTTATTT
TTTTCTTTAACATCCCTAAAATTTTCCTTACATGTTTTACTAGCCAGATTTTTCCTCCTCTCCTGACTAC
TCCCAGTCATAGCTGTCCCTCTTCTCTTATGGAGATCCCTCGACCTGCAGCCCAAGCTTGGCGTAATCAT
GGTCATAGCTGTTTCCTGTGTGAAATTGTTATCCGCTCACAATTCCACACAACATACGAGCCGGAAGCAT
AAAGTGTAAAGCCTGGGGTGCCTAATGAGTGAGCTAACTCACATTAATTGCGTTGCGCTCACTGCCCGCT
TTCCAGTCGGGAAACCTGTCGTGCCAGCGGATCCGCATCTCAATTAGTCAGCAACCATAGTCCCGCCCCT
AACTCCGCCCATCCCGCCCCTAACTCCGCCCAGTTCCGCCCATTCTCCGCCCCATGGCTGACTAATTTTT
TTTATTTATGCAGAGGCCGAGGCCGCCTCGGCCTCTGAGCTATTCCAGAAGTAGTGAGGAGGCTTTTTTG
GAGGCCTAGGCTTTTGCAAAAAGCTAACTTGTTTATTGCAGCTTATAATGGTTACAAATAAAGCAATAGC
ATCACAAATTTCACAAATAAAGCATTTTTTTCACTGCATTCTAGTTGTGGTTTGTCCAAACTCATCAATG
TATCTTATCATGTCTGGATCCGCTGCATTAATGAATCGGCCAACGCGCGGGGAGAGGCGGTTTGCGTATT
GGGCGCTCTTCCGCTTCCTCGCTCACTGACTCGCTGCGCTCGGTCGTTCGGCTGCGGCGAGCGGTATCAG
CTCACTCAAAGGCGGTAATACGGTTATCCACAGAATCAGGGGATAACGCAGGAAAGAACATGTGAGCAAA
AGGCCAGCAAAAGGCCAGGAACCGTAAAAAGGCCGCGTTGCTGGCGTTTTTCCATAGGCTCCGCCCCCCT
GACGAGCATCACAAAAATCGACGCTCAAGTCAGAGGTGGCGAAACCCGACAGGACTATAAAGATACCAGG
CGTTTCCCCCTGGAAGCTCCCTCGTGCGCTCTCCTGTTCCGACCCTGCCGCTTACCGGATACCTGTCCGC
CTTTCTCCCTTCGGGAAGCGTGGCGCTTTCTCATAGCTCACGCTGTAGGTATCTCAGTTCGGTGTAGGTC
GTTCGCTCCAAGCTGGGCTGTGTGCACGAACCCCCCGTTCAGCCCGACCGCTGCGCCTTATCCGGTAACT
ATCGTCTTGAGTCCAACCCGGTAAGACACGACTTATCGCCACTGGCAGCAGCCACTGGTAACAGGATTAG
CAGAGCGAGGTATGTAGGCGGTGCTACAGAGTTCTTGAAGTGGTGGCCTAACTACGGCTACACTAGAAGA
ACAGTATTTGGTATCTGCGCTCTGCTGAAGCCAGTTACCTTCGGAAAAAGAGTTGGTAGCTCTTGATCCG
GCAAACAAACCACCGCTGGTAGCGGTGGTTTTTTTGTTTGCAAGCAGCAGATTACGCGCAGAAAAAAAGG
ATCTCAAGAAGATCCTTTGATCTTTTCTACGGGGTCTGACGCTCAGTGGAACGAAAACTCACGTTAAGGG
ATTTTGGTCATGAGATTATCAAAAAGGATCTTCACCTAGATCCTTTTAAATTAAAAATGAAGTTTTAAAT
CAATCTAAAGTATATATGAGTAAACTTGGTCTGACAGTTACCAATGCTTAATCAGTGAGGCACCTATCTC
AGCGATCTGTCTATTTCGTTCATCCATAGTTGCCTGACTCCCCGTCGTGTAGATAACTACGATACGGGAG
GGCTTACCATCTGGCCCCAGTGCTGCAATGATACCGCGAGACCCACGCTCACCGGCTCCAGATTTATCAG
CAATAAACCAGCCAGCCGGAAGGGCCGAGCGCAGAAGTGGTCCTGCAACTTTATCCGCCTCCATCCAGTC
TATTAATTGTTGCCGGGAAGCTAGAGTAAGTAGTTCGCCAGTTAATAGTTTGCGCAACGTTGTTGCCATT
GCTACAGGCATCGTGGTGTCACGCTCGTCGTTTGGTATGGCTTCATTCAGCTCCGGTTCCCAACGATCAA
GGCGAGTTACATGATCCCCCATGTTGTGCAAAAAAGCGGTTAGCTCCTTCGGTCCTCCGATCGTTGTCAG
AAGTAAGTTGGCCGCAGTGTTATCACTCATGGTTATGGCAGCACTGCATAATTCTCTTACTGTCATGCCA
TCCGTAAGATGCTTTTCTGTGACTGGTGAGTACTCAACCAAGTCATTCTGAGAATAGTGTATGCGGCGAC
CGAGTTGCTCTTGCCCGGCGTCAATACGGGATAATACCGCGCCACATAGCAGAACTTTAAAAGTGCTCAT
CATTGGAAAACGTTCTTCGGGGCGAAAACTCTCAAGGATCTTACCGCTGTTGAGATCCAGTTCGATGTAA
CCCACTCGTGCACCCAACTGATCTTCAGCATCTTTTACTTTCACCAGCGTTTCTGGGTGAGCAAAAACAG
GAAGGCAAAATGCCGCAAAAAAGGGAATAAGGGCGACACGGAAATGTTGAATACTCATACTCTTCCTTTT
TCAATATTATTGAAGCATTTATCAGGGTTATTGTCTCATGAGCGGATACATATTTGAATGTATTTAGAAA
AATAAACAAA
Features (pLannotate 1.2.2; 16 found; start..end, strand, type, name):
     44..63      +  enhancer       CMV enhancer (fragment): human cytomegalovirus immediate early enhancer
     86..1297    +  promoter       UbC promoter: human ubiquitin C promoter
   1315..1335    +  misc_feature   MCS (fragment): multiple cloning site
   2874..2945    +  CDS            HBB (fragment): HBB_PONPY - Experimental evidence at transcript level: Swiss-Prot protein existence level 2. Involved in oxygen transport from the lung to the various peripheral tissues. From Pongo pygmaeus (Bornean orangutan).
   3016..3071    +  polyA_signal   β-globin poly(A) signal: rabbit β-globin polyadenylation signal (Gil and Proudfoot, 1987)
   3456..3472    -  protein_bind   lac operator: The lac repressor binds to the lac operator to inhibit transcription in E. coli. This inhibition can be relieved by adding lactose or isopropyl-β-D-thiogalactopyranoside (IPTG). lac repressor encoded by lacI
   3480..3510    -  promoter       lac promoter: promoter for the E. coli lac operon
   3525..3546    -  protein_bind   CAP binding site: CAP binding activates transcription in the presence of cAMP. E. coli catabolite activator protein
   3559..3598    -  CDS            lacI (fragment): lac repressor; lacI; The lac repressor binds to the lac operator to inhibit transcription in E. coli. This inhibition can be relieved by adding lactose or isopropyl-β-D-thiogalactopyranoside (IPTG).
   3605..3627    +  promoter       SV40 promoter (fragment): SV40 enhancer and early promoter
   3651..3786    +  rep_origin     SV40 ori: SV40 origin of replication
   3806..3940    +  polyA_signal   SV40 poly(A) signal: SV40 polyadenylation signal
   3942..3996    -  CDS            lacI (fragment): lac repressor; lacI; The lac repressor binds to the lac operator to inhibit transcription in E. coli. This inhibition can be relieved by adding lactose or isopropyl-β-D-thiogalactopyranoside (IPTG).
   4179..4767    -  rep_origin     ori: high-copy-number ColE1/pMB1/pBR322/pUC origin of replication
   4938..5798    -  CDS            AmpR: β-lactamase; bla; confers resistance to ampicillin, carbenicillin, and related antibiotics
   5799..13      -  promoter       AmpR promoter (across the origin): bla
