[The description below was written by a language model from this plasmid's Addgene catalogue record and pLannotate feature annotations shown in this document.]
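Description:
INCTbiosyn-pUB-HspINT2 is a 5,890 nt mammalian expression plasmid built on the pUB-GFP backbone, in which the EGFP coding sequence was replaced by a synthesized, human codon-optimized open reading frame for Integrase 2, a serine integrase. The insert is recorded as 1,530 bp. The feature annotation does not label it directly, but an unannotated gap of matching size lies between the multiple cloning site remnant and the downstream β-globin sequences, which is where the integrase coding sequence would be expected to sit. Expression is driven by the human ubiquitin C (UbC) promoter, a constitutive promoter active in a broad range of mammalian cell types. Transcripts are terminated by a rabbit β-globin polyadenylation signal, preceded by a short β-globin-derived fragment. No epitope tag, reporter or mammalian selection marker is annotated.

The plasmid is propagated in E. coli through a high-copy ColE1/pUC-type origin and selected with ampicillin via the β-lactamase gene and its own promoter. The backbone also carries an SV40 origin of replication with an adjacent SV40 poly(A) signal, which can allow episomal amplification in cells expressing large T antigen. Remaining elements, namely the lac promoter, operator and CAP site, lacI fragments and a small CMV enhancer fragment, appear to be cloning vector remnants.

Serine integrases catalyse unidirectional recombination between specific attachment sites, flipping or excising the intervening DNA. According to the associated work, this plasmid supplies the integrase in genetic switch systems designed for eukaryotic cells, presumably alongside a separate target construct bearing the cognate recognition sites, which this plasmid is not annotated as containing.
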