Addgene plasmid #127512: INCTbiosyn-pUB-HspINT2
Purpose: Plasmid encodes H. sapiens codon optimized Integrase 2.
Depositing lab: Martin Bonamino. Depositing organization: Instituto Nacional de Cancer (INCA). Publication: Genetic switches designed for eukaryotic cells and controlled by serine integrases. Gomide MS, Sales TT, Barros LRC, Limia CG, de Oliveira MA, Florentino LH, Barros LMG, Robledo ML, Jose GPC, Almeida MSM, Lima RN, Rehen SK, Lacorte C, Melo EO, Murad AM, Bonamino MH, Coelho CM, Rech E. Commun Biol. 2020 May 22;3(1):255. doi: 10.1038/s42003-020-0971-8. PubMed 32444777.
Backbone
  Vector backbone: pUB-GFP
  Vector type: Mammalian Expression
Growth in bacteria
  Bacterial resistance: Ampicillin, 100 μg/mL
  Growth temperature: 37°C
  Growth strain: DH5alpha
  Copy number: High Copy
Gene/Insert
  Gene/Insert name: Integrase 2 coding sequence codon optimized for H. sapiens expression. (alt name: integrase 2 Expression vector)
  Insert size (bp): 1530
  Cloning method: Unknown
Terms and licenses: Academic/Nonprofit Terms; Industry Terms: Not Available to Industry
Depositor comments: The integrase 2 coding sequence was synthesized and cloned into pUB-GFP plasmid (Addgene #11155) replacing the EGFP coding sequence. The original integrase coding sequence (before H. sapiens codon optimization) was obtained from Yang, L. et al. Nat. Methods 11, 1261-1266 (2014).
How to cite: INCTbiosyn-pUB-HspINT2 was a gift from Martin Bonamino (Addgene plasmid # 127512 ; http://n2t.net/addgene:127512 ; RRID:Addgene_127512)
